>Addgene plasmid #103375 | LSB-hsa-miR-25-3p | depositor full sequence | sequence record 195799 | Full Sequence
AATTGAGGGGATAACGCAGGAAAGAACATGTGAGCAAAAGGCCAGCAAAAGGCCAGGAACCGTAAAAAGG
CCGCGTTGCTGGCGTTTTTCCATAGGCTCCGCCCCCCTGACGAGCATCACAAAAATCGACGCTCAAGTCA
GAGGTGGCGAAACCCGACAGGACTATAAAGATACCAGGCGTTTCCCCCTGGAAGCTCCCTCGTGCGCTCT
CCTGTTCCGACCCTGCCGCTTACCGGATACCTGTCCGCCTTTCTCCCTTCGGGAAGCGTGGCGCTTTCTC
ATAGCTCACGCTGTAGGTATCTCAGTTCGGTGTAGGTCGTTCGCTCCAAGCTGGGCTGTGTGCACGAACC
CCCCGTTCAGCCCGACCGCTGCGCCTTATCCGGTAACTATCGTCTTGAGTCCAACCCGGTAAGACACGAC
TTATCGCCACTGGCAGCAGCCACTGGTAACAGGATTAGCAGAGCGAGGTATGTAGGCGGTGCTACAGAGT
TCTTGAAGTGGTGGCCTAACTACGGCTACACTAGAAGAACAGTATTTGGTATCTGCGCTCTGCTGAAGCC
AGTTACCTTCGGAAAAAGAGTTGGTAGCTCTTGATCCGGCAAACAAACCACCGCTGGTAGCGGTGGTTTT
TTTGTTTGCAAGCAGCAGATTACGCGCAGAAAAAAAGGATCTCAAGAAGATCCTTTGATCTTTTCTACGG
GGTCTGACGCTCAGTGGAACGAAAACTCACGTTAAGGGATTTTGGTCATGAGATTATCAAAAAGGATCTT
CACCTAGATCCTTTTAAATTAAAAATGAAGTTTTAAATCAATCTAAAGTATATATGAGTAAACTTGGTCT
GACAGTTACCAATGCTTAATCAGTGAGGCACCTATCTCAGCGATCTGTCTATTTCGTTCATCCATAGTTG
CCTGACTCCCCGTCGTGTAGATAACTACGATACGGGAGGGCTTACCATCTGGCCCCAGTGCTGCAATGAT
ACCGCGAGAACCACGCTCACCGGCTCCAGATTTATCAGCAATAAACCAGCCAGCCGGAAGGGCCGAGCGC
AGAAGTGGTCCTGCAACTTTATCCGCCTCCATCCAGTCTATTAATTGTTGCCGGGAAGCTAGAGTAAGTA
GTTCGCCAGTTAATAGTTTGCGCAACGTTGTTGCCATTGCTACAGGCATCGTGGTGTCACGCTCGTCGTT
TGGTATGGCTTCATTCAGCTCCGGTTCCCAACGATCAAGGCGAGTTACATGATCCCCCATGTTGTGCAAA
AAAGCGGTTAGCTCCTTCGGTCCTCCGATCGTTGTCAGAAGTAAGTTGGCCGCAGTGTTATCACTCATGG
TTATGGCAGCACTGCATAATTCTCTTACTGTCATGCCATCCGTAAGATGCTTTTCTGTGACTGGTGAGTA
CTCAACCAAGTCATTCTGAGAATAGTGTATGCGGCGACCGAGTTGCTCTTGCCCGGCGTCAATACGGGAT
AATACCGCGCCACATAGCAGAACTTTAAAAGTGCTCATCATTGGAAAACGTTCTTCGGGGCGAAAACTCT
CAAGGATCTTACCGCTGTTGAGATCCAGTTCGATGTAACCCACTCGTGCACCCAACTGATCTTCAGCATC
TTTTACTTTCACCAGCGTTTCTGGGTGAGCAAAAACAGGAAGGCAAAATGCCGCAAAAAAGGGAATAAGG
GCGACACGGAAATGTTGAATACTCATACTCTTCCTTTTTCAATATTATTGAAGCATTTATCAGGGTTATT
GTCTCATGAGCGGATACATATTTGAATGTAGCTCCGAATTTCTCGAGGGCTTGTCGACGACGGCGGTCTC
CGTCGTCAGGATCATGAATTCGACCCGCCTGCCACCATGACCGAGTACAAGCCCACGGTGCGCCTCGCCA
CCCGCGACGACGTCCCCCGGGCCGTACGCACCCTCGCCGCCGCGTTCGCCGACTACCCCGCCACGCGCCA
CACCGTCGACCCGGACCGCCACATCGAGCGGGTCACCGAGCTGCAAGAACTCTTCCTCACGCGCGTCGGG
CTCGACATCGGCAAGGTGTGGGTCGCGGACGACGGCGCCGCGGTGGCGGTCTGGACCACGCCGGAGAGCG
TCGAAGCGGGGGCGGTGTTCGCCGAGATCGGCCCGCGCATGGCCGAGTTGAGCGGTTCCCGGCTGGCCGC
GCAGCAACAGATGGAAGGCCTCCTGGCGCCGCACCGGCCCAAGGAGCCCGCGTGGTTCCTGGCCACCGTC
GGCGTCTCGCCCGACCACCAGGGCAAGGGTCTGGGCAGCGCCGTCGTGCTCCCCGGAGTGGAGGCGGCCG
AGCGCGCCGGGGTGCCCGCCTTCCTGGAGACATCCGCGCCCCGCAACCTCCCCTTCTACGAGCGGCTCGG
CTTCACCGTCACCGCCGACGTCGAGGTGCCCGAAGGACCGCGCACCTGGTGCATGACCCGCAAGCCCGGT
GCCTGATACGCGTGAATTCACTCCTCAGGTGCAGGCTGCCTATCAGAAGGTGGTGGCTGGTGTGGCCAAT
GCCCTGGCTCACAAATACCACTGAGATCTTTTTCCCTCTGCCAAAAATTATGGGGACATCATGAAGCCCC
TTGAGCATCTGACTTCTGGCTAATAAAGGAAATTTATTTTCATTGCAATAGTGTGTTGGAATTTTTTGTG
TCTCTCACTCGGAAGGACATATGGGAGGGCAAATCATTTAAAACATCAGAATGAGTATTTGGTTTAGAGT
TTGGCAACATATGCCCATATGCTGGCTGCCATGAACAAAGGTTGGCTATAAAGAGGTCATCAGTATATGA
AACAGCCCCCTGCTGTCCATTCCTTATTCCATAGAAAAGCCTTGACTTGAGGTTAGATTTTTTTTATATT
TTGTTTTGTGTTATTTTTTTCTTTAACATCCCTAAAATTTTCCTTACATGTTTTACTAGCCAGATTTTTC
CTCCTCTCCTGACTACTCCCAGTCATAGCTGTCCCTCTTCTCTTATGGAGATCCCTCGACCTGCAGCCCA
AGCTTGAATTCTCTAGAATTACCCTGTTATCCCTATGCTTGGTTTACCGAGCTCTTATTGGTTTTCAAAC
TTCATTGACTGTGCCCAACGCGCCTGGGAGCTCACGGGGACAGCCCCCCCCCAAAGCCCCCAGGGATGTA
ATTACGTCCCTCCCCCGCTAGGGGGCAGCAGCGAGCCGCCCGGGGCTCCGCTCCGGTCCGGCGCTCCCCC
CGCATCCCCGAGCCGGCAGCGTGCGGGGACAGCCCGGGCACGGGGAAGGTGGCACGGGATCGCTTTCCTC
TGAACGCTTCTCGCTGCTCTTTGAGCCTGCAGACACCTGGGGGGATACGGGGAAAAAGCTAGGCTGAAAG
ACCGGTTCTTAGAATGACACGCGCCTGGGAGCTCACGGGGACAGCCCCCCCCCAAAGCCCCCAGGGATGT
AATTACGTCCCTCCCCCGCTAGGGGGCAGCAGCGAGCCGCCCGGGGCTCCGCTCCGGTCCGGCGCTCCCC
CCGCATCCCCGAGCCGGCAGCGTGCGGGGACAGCCCGGGCACGGGGAAGGTGGCACGGGATCGCTTTCCT
CTGAACGCTTCTCGCTGCTCTTTGAGCCTGCAGACACCTGGGGGGATACGGGGAAAAAGCTAACTTCTGA
GACGACAACTTTGTATAGAAAAGTTGGCTCCGAATTCGCCCTTGACAGCAGAGATCCAGTTTGGTTAATT
AATTGGCTCCGGTGCCCGTCAGTGGGCAGAGCGCACATCGCCCACAGTCCCCGAGAAGTTGTGGGGAGGG
GTCGGCAATTGAACCGGTGCCTAGAGAAGGTGGCGCGGGGTAAACTGGGAAAGTGATGTCGTGTACTGGC
TCCGCCTTTTTCCCGAGGGTGGGGGAGAACCGTATATAAGTGCAGTAGTCGCCGTGAACGTTCTTTTTCG
CAACGGGTTTGCCGCCAGAACACAGGTAAGTGCCGTGTGTGGTTCCCGCGGGCCTGGCCTCTTTACGGGT
TATGGCCCTTGCGTGCCTTGAATTACTTCCACCTGGCTGCAGTACGTGATTCTTGATCCCGAGCTTCGGG
TTGGAAGTGGGTGGGAGAGTTCGAGGCCTTGCGCTTAAGGAGCCCCTTCGCCTCGTGCTTGAGTTGAGGC
CTGGCCTGGGCGCTGGGGCCGCCGCGTGCGAATCTGGTGGCACCTTCGCGCCTGTCTCGCTGCTTTCGAT
AAGTCTCTAGCCATTTAAAATTTTTGATGACCTGCTGCGACGCTTTTTTTCTGGCAAGATAGTCTTGTAA
ATGCGGGCCAAGATCTGCACACTGGTATTTCGGTTTTTGGGGCCGCGGGCGGCGACGGGGCCCGTGCGTC
CCAGCGCACATGTTCGGCGAGGCGGGGCCTGCGAGCGCGGCCACCGAGAATCGGACGGGGGTAGTCTCAA
GCTGGCCGGCCTGCTCTGGTGCCTGGCCTCGCGCCGCCGTGTATCGCCCCGCCCTGGGCGGCAAGGCTGG
CCCGGTCGGCACCAGTTGCGTGAGCGGAAAGATGGCCGCTTCCCGGCCCTGCTGCAGGGAGCTCAAAATG
GAGGACGCGGCGCTCGGGAGAGCGGGCGGGTGAGTCACCCACACAAAGGAAAAGGGCCTTTCCGTCCTCA
GCCGTCGCTTCATGTGACTCCACGGAGTACCGGGCGCCGTCCAGGCACCTCGATTAGTTCTCGAGCTTTT
GGAGTACGTCGTCTTTAGGTTGGGGGGAGGGGTTTTATGCGATGGAGTTTCCCCACACTGAGTGGGTGGA
GACTGAAGTTAGGCCAGCTTGGCACTTGATGTAATTCTCCTTGGAATTTGCCCTTTTTGAGTTTGGATCT
TGGTTCATTCTCAAGCCTCAGACAGTGGTTCAAAGTTTTTTTCTTCCATTTCAGGTGTCGTGAGAAGGGC
GAATTCGACCCAAGTTTGTACAAAAAAGCAGGCTGGATCCAGGTGCCACCATGGTGAGCGAGCTGATTAA
GGAGAACATGCACATGAAGCTGTACATGGAGGGCACCGTGAACAACCACCACTTCAAGTGCACATCCGAG
GGCGAAGGCAAGCCCTACGAGGGCACCCAGACCATGAGAATCAAGGCGGTCGAGGGCGGCCCTCTCCCCT
TCGCCTTCGACATCCTGGCTACCAGCTTCATGTACGGCAGCAAAACCTTCATCAACCACACCCAGGGCAT
CCCCGACTTCTTTAAGCAGTCCTTCCCCGAGGGCTTCACATGGGAGAGAGTCACCACATACGAAGATGGG
GGCGTGCTGACCGCTACCCAGGACACCAGCCTCCAGGACGGCTGCCTCATCTACAACGTCAAGATCAGAG
GGGTGAACTTCCCATCCAACGGCCCTGTGATGCAGAAGAAAACACTCGGCTGGGAGGCCTCCACCGAGAC
ACTGTACCCCGCTGACGGCGGCCTGGAAGGCAGAGCCGACATGGCCCTGAAGCTCGTGGGCGGGGGCCAC
CTGATCTGCAACCTTAAGACCACATACAGATCCAAGAAACCCGCTAAGAACCTCAAGATGCCCGGCGTCT
ACTATGTGGACAGGAGACTGGAAAGAATCAAGGAGGCCGACAAAGAGACATACGTCGAGCAGCACGAGGT
GGCTGTGGCCAGATACTGCGACCTCCCTAGCAAACTGGGGCACAAACTTAATTGAGAATTCTACCACCCA
GCTTTCTTGTACAAAGTGGTACGTCTCAAGACCAGAGGTCTCTGCTTGGAAGGGTTCAGACCGAGACAAG
TGCAATGTCAGACCGAGACAAGTGCAATGTCAGACCGAGACAAGTGCAATGTCAGACCGAGACAAGTGCA
ATGCAACCAGAAGAGACCTGTGCTTCACTCCTCAGGTGCAGGCTGCCTATCAGAAGGTGGTGGCTGGTGT
GGCCAATGCCCTGGCTCACAAATACCACTGAGATCTTTTTCCCTCTGCCAAAAATTATGGGGACATCATG
AAGCCCCTTGAGCATCTGACTTCTGGCTAATAAAGGAAATTTATTTTCATTGCAATAGTGTGTTGGAATT
TTTTGTGTCTCTCACTCGGAAGGACATATGGGAGGGCAAATCATTTAAAACATCAGAATGAGTATTTGGT
TTAGAGTTTGGCAACATATGCCCATATGCTGGCTGCCATGAACAAAGGTTGGCTATAAAGAGGTCATCAG
TATATGAAACAGCCCCCTGCTGTCCATTCCTTATTCCATAGAAAAGCCTTGACTTGAGGTTAGATTTTTT
TTATATTTTGTTTTGTGTTATTTTTTTCTTTAACATCCCTAAAATTTTCCTTACATGTTTTACTAGCCAG
ATTTTTCCTCCTCTCCTGACTACTCCCAGTCATAGCTGTCCCTCTTCTCTTATGGAGATCCCGAGCGGTG
CGTTTTTATGCTTGTAGTATTGTATAATGTTTTTAAGATCCAAGCTTCTGACCTCTTCTCTTCCTCCCAC
AGGGCCTCGAGACAATTGCATCGATGGTACCAGTGAAAGTCTGCAATGAATTCGAGTTGGCGCGCCTGTC
ATTCTAAATCTCTCTTTCAGCCTAAAGCTTTTTCCCCGTATCCCCCCAGGTGTCTGCAGGCTCAAAGAGC
AGCGAGAAGCGTTCAGAGGAAAGCGATCCCGTGCCACCTTCCCCGTGCCCGGGCTGTCCCCGCACGCTGC
CGGCTCGGGGATGCGGGGGGAGCGCCGGACCGGAGCGGAGCCCCGGGCGGCTCGCTGCTGCCCCCTAGCG
GGGGAGGGACGTAATTACATCCCTGGGGGCTTTGGGAGGGGGCTGTCCCCGTGAGCTCCCAGGCGCGCCT
GTCATTCTAAATCTCTCTTTCAGCCTAAAGCTTTTTCCCCGTATCCCCCCAGGTGTCTGCAGGCTCAAAG
AGCAGCGAGAAGCGTTCAGAGGAAAGCGATCCCGTGCCACCTTCCCCGTGCCCGGGCTGTCCCCGCACGC
TGCCGGCTCGGGGATGCGGGGGGAGCGCCGGACCGGAGCGGAGCCCCGGGCGGCTCGCTGCTGCCCCCTA
GCGGGGGAGGGACGTAATTACATCCCTGGGGGCTTTGGGGGGGGGCTGTCCCCGTGAGCTCCCAGGCGCG
CCAACTCGGTACCGTATCGATGTCGACGTTAACGCTAGTGATATCAACTTTGTATAGAAAAGTTGGCTCC
GAATTCGCCCTTGACAGCAGAGATCCAGTTTGGTTAATTAATTGGCTCCGGTGCCCGTCAGTGGGCAGAG
CGCACATCGCCCACAGTCCCCGAGAAGTTGTGGGGAGGGGTCGGCAATTGAACCGGTGCCTAGAGAAGGT
GGCGCGGGGTAAACTGGGAAAGTGATGTCGTGTACTGGCTCCGCCTTTTTCCCGAGGGTGGGGGAGAACC
GTATATAAGTGCAGTAGTCGCCGTGAACGTTCTTTTTCGCAACGGGTTTGCCGCCAGAACACAGGTAAGT
GCCGTGTGTGGTTCCCGCGGGCCTGGCCTCTTTACGGGTTATGGCCCTTGCGTGCCTTGAATTACTTCCA
CCTGGCTGCAGTACGTGATTCTTGATCCCGAGCTTCGGGTTGGAAGTGGGTGGGAGAGTTCGAGGCCTTG
CGCTTAAGGAGCCCCTTCGCCTCGTGCTTGAGTTGAGGCCTGGCCTGGGCGCTGGGGCCGCCGCGTGCGA
ATCTGGTGGCACCTTCGCGCCTGTCTCGCTGCTTTCGATAAGTCTCTAGCCATTTAAAATTTTTGATGAC
CTGCTGCGACGCTTTTTTTCTGGCAAGATAGTCTTGTAAATGCGGGCCAAGATCTGCACACTGGTATTTC
GGTTTTTGGGGCCGCGGGCGGCGACGGGGCCCGTGCGTCCCAGCGCACATGTTCGGCGAGGCGGGGCCTG
CGAGCGCGGCCACCGAGAATCGGACGGGGGTAGTCTCAAGCTGGCCGGCCTGCTCTGGTGCCTGGCCTCG
CGCCGCCGTGTATCGCCCCGCCCTGGGCGGCAAGGCTGGCCCGGTCGGCACCAGTTGCGTGAGCGGAAAG
ATGGCCGCTTCCCGGCCCTGCTGCAGGGAGCTCAAAATGGAGGACGCGGCGCTCGGGAGAGCGGGCGGGT
GAGTCACCCACACAAAGGAAAAGGGCCTTTCCGTCCTCAGCCGTCGCTTCATGTGACTCCACGGAGTACC
GGGCGCCGTCCAGGCACCTCGATTAGTTCTCGAGCTTTTGGAGTACGTCGTCTTTAGGTTGGGGGGAGGG
GTTTTATGCGATGGAGTTTCCCCACACTGAGTGGGTGGAGACTGAAGTTAGGCCAGCTTGGCACTTGATG
TAATTCTCCTTGGAATTTGCCCTTTTTGAGTTTGGATCTTGGTTCATTCTCAAGCCTCAGACAGTGGTTC
AAAGTTTTTTTCTTCCATTTCAGGTGTCGTGAGAAGGGCGAATTCGACCCAAGTTTGTACAAAAAAGCAG
GCTCGCCACCATGGTGAGCAAGGGCGAGGAGCTGTTCACCGGGGTGGTGCCCATCCTGGTCGAGCTGGAC
GGCGACGTAAACGGCCACAAGTTCAGCGTGAGGGGCGAGGGCGAGGGCGATGCCACCAACGGCAAGCTGA
CCCTGAAGTTCATCTGCACCACCGGCAAGCTGCCCGTGCCCTGGCCCACCCTCGTGACCACCCTGAGCCA
CGGCGTGCAGTGCTTCGCCCGCTACCCCGACCACATGAAGCAGCACGACTTCTTCAAGTCCGCCATGCCC
GAAGGCTACGTCCAGGAGCGCACCATCTTCTTCAAGGACGACGGCACCTACAAGACCCGCGCCGAGGTGA
AGTTCGAGGGCGACACCCTAGTGAACCGCATCGAGCTGAAGGGCGTCGACTTCAAGGAGGACGGCAACAT
CCTGGGGCACAAGCTGGAGTACAACTTCAACAGCCACAACATCTATATCATGGCCGTCAAGCAGAAGAAC
GGCATCAAGGTGAACTTCAAGATCCGCCACAACGTGGAGGACGGCAGCGTGCAGCTCGCCGACCACTACC
AGCAGAACACCCCCATCGGCGACGGCCCCGTGCTGCTGCCCGACAGCCACTACCTGAGCACCCAGTCCGT
GCTGAGCAAAGACCCCAACGAGAAGCGCGATCACATGGTCCTGCTGGAGTTCCGCACCGCCGCCGGGATC
ACTCTCGGCATGGACGAGCTGTACAAGTAATACCACCCAGCTTTCTTGTACAAAGTGGTACGCGTGAATT
CACTCCTCAGGTGCAGGCTGCCTATCAGAAGGTGGTGGCTGGTGTGGCCAATGCCCTGGCTCACAAATAC
CACTGAGATCTTTTTCCCTCTGCCAAAAATTATGGGGACATCATGAAGCCCCTTGAGCATCTGACTTCTG
GCTAATAAAGGAAATTTATTTTCATTGCAATAGTGTGTTGGAATTTTTTGTGTCTCTCACTCGGAAGGAC
ATATGGGAGGGCAAATCATTTAAAACATCAGAATGAGTATTTGGTTTAGAGTTTGGCAACATATGCCCAT
ATGCTGGCTGCCATGAACAAAGGTTGGCTATAAAGAGGTCATCAGTATATGAAACAGCCCCCTGCTGTCC
ATTCCTTATTCCATAGAAAAGCCTTGACTTGAGGTTAGATTTTTTTTATATTTTGTTTTGTGTTATTTTT
TTCTTTAACATCCCTAAAATTTTCCTTACATGTTTTACTAGCCAGATTTTTCCTCCTCTCCTGACTACTC
CCAGTCATAGCTGTCCCTCTTCTCTTATGGAGATCCCTCGACCTGCAGCCCAAGCTTGGCGTAATCATGG
TCATAGCTGTTTCCTGTGTGAAATTGTTATCCGCTCACAATTCCACACAACATACGAGCCGGAAGCATAA
AGTGTAAAGCCTGGGGTGCCTAATGAGTGAGCTAACTCACATTAATTGCGTTGCGCTCACTGCCCGCTTT
CCAGTCGGGAAACCTGTCGTGCCAGCGGATCGACAGTACTAAGCTTGGTCTAATACCCAATCTCTCGTCT
TATCCAGATGTTTTATACGCCTCTGGCCCGTGTCTCAAAATCTCTGATGTTACATTGCACAAGATAAAAT
AATATCATCATGAACAATAAAACTGTCTGCTTACATAAACAGTAATACAAGGGGTGTTATGAGCCATATT
CAACGGGAAACGTCGAGGCCGCGATTAAATTCCAACATGGATGCTGATTTATATGGGTATAAATGGGCTC
GCGATAATGTCGGGCAATCAGGTGCGACAATCTATCGCTTGTATGGGAAGCCCGATGCGCCAGAGTTGTT
TCTGAAACATGGCAAAGGTAGCGTTGCCAATGATGTTACAGATGAGATGGTCAGACTAAACTGGCTGACG
GAATTTATGCCTCTTCCGACCATCAAGCATTTTATCCGTACTCCTGATGATGCATGGTTACTCACCACTG
CGATCCCCGGAAAAACAGCATTCCAGGTATTAGAAGAATATCCTGATTCAGGTGAAAATATTGTTGATGC
GCTGGCAGTGTTCCTGCGCCGGTTGCATTCGATTCCTGTTTGTAATTGTCCTTTTAACAGCGATCGCGTA
TTTCGTCTCGCTCAGGCGCAATCACGAATGAATAACGGTTTGGTTGATGCGAGTGATTTTGATGACGAGC
GTAATGGCTGGCCTGTTGAACAAGTCTGGAAAGAAATGCATAAACTTTTGCCATTCTCACCGGATTCAGT
CGTCACTCATGGTGATTTCTCACTTGATAACCTTATTTTTGACGAGGGGAAATTAATAGGTTGTATTGAT
GTTGGACGAGTCGGAATCGCAGACCGATACCAGGATCTTGCCATCCTATGGAACTGCCTCGGTGAGTTTT
CTCCTTCATTACAGAAACGGCTTTTTCAAAAATATGGTATTGATAATCCTGATATGAATAAATTGCAGTT
TCATTTGATGCTCGATGAGTTTTTCTAATCAGAATTGGTTAATTGGTTGTAACACTGGCAGAGCATTACG
CTGACTTGACGGGACGGCGCAAGCTCATGACCAAAATCCCTTAACGTGAGTTACGCGTCGTTCCACTGAG
CGTCAGAGGTATCACTAGTATTACAGAGGTAAGTTATAACAGTCGCCTAACCC
Features (pLannotate 1.2.2; 28 found; start..end, strand, type, name):
     87..675     -  rep_origin     ori: high-copy-number ColE1/pMB1/pBR322/pUC origin of replication
    846..1706    -  CDS            AmpR: β-lactamase; bla; confers resistance to ampicillin, carbenicillin, and related antibiotics
   1707..1778    -  promoter       AmpR promoter: bla
   1857..2456    +  CDS            PuroR: puromycin N-acetyltransferase; pac from Streptomyces alboniger; confers resistance to puromycin
   2461..2541    +  CDS            HBB (fragment): HBB_PONPY - Experimental evidence at transcript level: Swiss-Prot protein existence level 2. Involved in oxygen transport from the lung to the various peripheral tissues. From Pongo pygmaeus (Bornean orangutan).
   2612..2667    +  polyA_signal   β-globin poly(A) signal: rabbit β-globin polyadenylation signal (Gil and Proudfoot, 1987)
   3646..3666    +  protein_bind   attB4: mutant version of attB; core recombination site for the Gateway® BP reaction BP Clonase™
   3734..3945    +  promoter       EF-1α core promoter: core promoter for human elongation factor EF-1α
   3946..4884    +  intron         EF-1α intron A: intron upstream of the start codon of human EF-1α
   4911..4931    +  protein_bind   attB1: mutant version of attB; core recombination site for the Gateway® BP reaction BP Clonase™
   4951..5646    +  CDS            mKate2: mKate2 is a basic (constitutively fluorescent) red fluorescent protein published in 2009, derived from Entacmaea quadricolor. It is reported to be a rapidly-maturing monomer with moderate acid sensitivity.
   5666..5690    -  protein_bind   attB2: mutant version of attB; recombination site for the Gateway® BP reaction BP Clonase™
   5834..5908    +  CDS            HBB (fragment): HBB_PONPY - Experimental evidence at transcript level: Swiss-Prot protein existence level 2. Involved in oxygen transport from the lung to the various peripheral tissues. From Pongo pygmaeus (Bornean orangutan).
   5979..6034    +  polyA_signal   β-globin poly(A) signal: rabbit β-globin polyadenylation signal (Gil and Proudfoot, 1987)
   6418..6443    +  misc_feature   SA: splice acceptor site
   7115..7135    +  protein_bind   attB4: mutant version of attB; core recombination site for the Gateway® BP reaction BP Clonase™
   7203..7414    +  promoter       EF-1α core promoter: core promoter for human elongation factor EF-1α
   7415..8353    +  intron         EF-1α intron A: intron upstream of the start codon of human EF-1α
   8380..8400    +  protein_bind   attB1: mutant version of attB; core recombination site for the Gateway® BP reaction BP Clonase™
   8411..9127    +  CDS            EBFP2: EBFP2 is a basic (constitutively fluorescent) blue fluorescent protein published in 2007, derived from Aequorea victoria. It is reported to be a rapidly-maturing monomer with moderate acid sensitivity.
   9135..9159    -  protein_bind   attB2: mutant version of attB; recombination site for the Gateway® BP reaction BP Clonase™
   9163..9243    +  CDS            HBB (fragment): HBB_PONPY - Experimental evidence at transcript level: Swiss-Prot protein existence level 2. Involved in oxygen transport from the lung to the various peripheral tissues. From Pongo pygmaeus (Bornean orangutan).
   9314..9369    +  polyA_signal   β-globin poly(A) signal: rabbit β-globin polyadenylation signal (Gil and Proudfoot, 1987)
   9752..9774    -  protein_bind   lac operator (fragment): The lac repressor binds to the lac operator to inhibit transcription in E. coli. This inhibition can be relieved by adding lactose or isopropyl-β-D-thiogalactopyranoside (IPTG). lac repressor encoded by lacI
   9778..9808    -  promoter       lac promoter: promoter for the E. coli lac operon
   9823..9844    -  protein_bind   CAP binding site: CAP binding activates transcription in the presence of cAMP. E. coli catabolite activator protein
   9857..9896    -  CDS            lacI (fragment): lac repressor; lacI; The lac repressor binds to the lac operator to inhibit transcription in E. coli. This inhibition can be relieved by adding lactose or isopropyl-β-D-thiogalactopyranoside (IPTG).
  10069..10878   +  CDS            KanR: aminoglycoside phosphotransferase; aph(3')-Ia; confers resistance to kanamycin in bacteria or G418 (Geneticin®) in eukaryotes
