[The description below was written by a language model from this plasmid's Addgene catalogue record and pLannotate feature annotations shown in this document.]
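Description:
LSB-hsa-miR-25-3p is a mammalian expression plasmid from a synthetic-biology series of fluorescent microRNA sensors, built on the Low Sensor Backbone (LSB). It is about 11 kb and replicates in E. coli from a high-copy ColE1/pUC-type origin. It carries both an ampicillin (β-lactamase) and a kanamycin (aph(3')-Ia) resistance gene, and the catalogue lists dual selection with both drugs. A puromycin N-acetyltransferase gene followed by a rabbit β-globin polyadenylation signal is also present for selection in mammalian cells. No dedicated promoter for it is annotated in the feature table.

The payload consists of two parallel transcription units with the same architecture: a human EF-1α core promoter with its intron A, a fluorescent protein coding sequence flanked by Gateway attB1/attB2 scars (with attB4 upstream of each promoter), and a β-globin 3' region with poly(A) signal. One unit expresses the red protein mKate2 and, according to the record, carries a target site for human miR-25-3p in its 3' UTR. The site itself is not annotated as a feature, but would be expected to lie in the unannotated stretch between mKate2 and its poly(A) signal. The other unit expresses EBFP2 with no target site, providing an internal reference for transfection and expression level. When miR-25-3p is active in a cell, mKate2 output is repressed relative to EBFP2, so the red-to-blue ratio reports miRNA activity.

The depositor notes that the repeated poly(A) elements make the plasmid inherently unstable. The physical plasmid also differs slightly from the deposited sequence, with short insertions flanking the puromycin coding region that do not impair puromycin selection.
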