Addgene plasmid #103375: LSB-hsa-miR-25-3p
Purpose: Used to sense miRNA activity using fluorescence based tools. hsa-miR-25-3p target in 3' UTR of of mKate. miRNA activity can be measured by the repression of mKate2 relative to EBFP2 fluorescent proteins . Plasmid is inherently unstable; please see Depositor Comments
Depositing lab: Ron Weiss. Depositing organization: Massachusetts Institute of Technology. Publication: A mixed antagonistic/synergistic miRNA repression model enables accurate predictions of multi-input miRNA sensor activity. Gam JJ, Babb J, Weiss R. Nat Commun. 2018 Jun 22;9(1):2430. doi: 10.1038/s41467-018-04575-0. PubMed 29934631.
Backbone
  Vector backbone: Low Sensor Backbone (LSB)
  Vector type: Mammalian Expression, Synthetic Biology
Growth in bacteria
  Bacterial resistance: Ampicillin and Kanamycin, 100 & 50 μg/mL
  Growth temperature: 30°C
  Growth strain: NEB Stable
  Copy number: High Copy
Gene/Insert
  Gene/Insert name: hsa-miR-25-3p target
  Species: H. sapiens (human)
  Entrez Gene: MIR25 (a.k.a. MIRN25, hsa-mir-25, miR-25)
  Promoter: EF-1a
  Cloning method: Gibson Cloning
Terms and licenses: Academic/Nonprofit Terms; Industry Terms: Not Available to Industry
Depositor comments: Please note that this plasmid is inherently unstable due to a repeating poly A element. We recommend performing a diagnostic digest on multiple colonies upon receipt. The depositors would like to note the presence of several discrepancies between the depositor sequence and physical plasmid sequence. In particular, the sequences upstream and downstream of the puromycin coding region have 10 bp insertions which do not affect the ability to perform puromycin selection. The sequences for those regions within the physical plasmids are as follows: Upstream of Puro: GAATTCGACCGCCTGTCTCAAGGTGCCACC; Downstream of Puro: GCTTTGAGACTACGCGTGAATTCACTCCTC.
How to cite: LSB-hsa-miR-25-3p was a gift from Ron Weiss (Addgene plasmid # 103375 ; http://n2t.net/addgene:103375 ; RRID:Addgene_103375)
