>Addgene plasmid #103375 | LSB-hsa-miR-25-3p | depositor partial sequence | sequence record 195800 | hsa-miR-25-3p target
TCAGACCGAGACAAGTGCAATG
