>Addgene plasmid #103375 | LSB-hsa-miR-25-3p | addgene partial sequence | sequence record 236980 | mKate2-F 5'-ACCCGCTAAGAACCTCAAGA-3'
GGAGACTGGAAAGAATCAAGGAGGCCGACAAAGAGACATACGTCGAGCAGCACGAGGTGGCTGTGGCCAG
ATACTGCGACCTCCCTAGCAAACTGGGGCACAAACTTAATTGAGAATTCTACCACCCAGCTTTCTTGTAC
AAAGTGGTACGTCTCAAGACCAGAGGTCTCTGCTTGGAAGGGTTCAGACCGAGACAAGTGCAATGTCAGA
CCGAGACAAGTGCAATGTCAGACCGAGACAAGTGCAATGTCAGACCGAGACAAGTGCAATGCAACCAGAA
GAGACCTGTGCTTCACTCCTCAGGTGCAGGCTGCCTATCAGAAGGTGGTGGCTGGTGTGGCCAATGCCCT
GGCTCACAAATACCACTGAGATCTTTTTCCCTCTGCCAAAAATTATGGGGACATCATGAAGCCCC
